Addgene plasmid #102366: pSIN-hSNCA-NE
Purpose: Lentiviral overexpression of synuclein alpha
Depositing lab: Shu Leong Ho. Depositing organization: University of Hong Kong. Publication: Age-dependent accumulation of oligomeric SNCA/alpha-synuclein from impaired degradation in mutant LRRK2 knockin mouse model of Parkinson disease: role for therapeutic activation of chaperone-mediated autophagy (CMA). Ho PW, Leung CT, Liu H, Pang SY, Lam CS, Xian J, Li L, Kung MH, Ramsden DB, Ho SL. Autophagy. 2019 Apr 14:1-24. doi: 10.1080/15548627.2019.1603545. PubMed 30983487.
Backbone
  Vector backbone: pSin4-EF2-IRES-Pur
  Backbone manufacturer: SINF-EF-G (from Dr. Robert Hawley, George Washington University) was modified to make the lentiviral backbone.
  Backbone size w/o insert (bp): 7500
  Vector type: Mammalian Expression, Lentiviral
  Selectable markers: Puromycin
Growth in bacteria
  Bacterial resistance: Ampicillin, 100 μg/mL
  Growth temperature: 37°C
  Growth strain: NEB Stable
  Copy number: High Copy
Gene/Insert
  Gene/Insert name: synuclein alpha (alt names: SNCA; PD1; NACP; PARK1; PARK4)
  Species: H. sapiens (human)
  Insert size (bp): 477
  Mutation: A silent mutation (333bp downstream of ATG) was introduced to facilitate cloning using EcoRI, but do not affect translation of wildtype protein
  Entrez Gene: SNCA (a.k.a. NACP, PARK1, PARK4, PD1)
  Promoter: EF-1a
  Tag / fusion protein: NE (C terminal on insert)
  Cloning method: Restriction Enzyme; 5′ cloning site EcoRI (unknown if destroyed); 3′ cloning site SpeI (destroyed during cloning)
  Sequencing primers: 5′ EF-1a Forward; 3′ TTAGCTTTCGTTATCATCATAGC
Terms and licenses: Academic/Nonprofit Terms; Industry Terms: Not Available to Industry
Depositor comments: This plasmid encodes a novel 18-amino-acid protein tag - "NE", which can be detected by a specific mouse monoclonal antibody in Western blotting, immunopreciptation, and immunocytochemistry. (Source of antibody: http://www.versitech.hku.hk/reagents/ne/)
How to cite: pSIN-hSNCA-NE was a gift from Shu Leong Ho (Addgene plasmid # 102366 ; http://n2t.net/addgene:102366 ; RRID:Addgene_102366)
