[The description below was written by a language model from this plasmid's Addgene catalogue record and pLannotate feature annotations shown in this document.]
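Description:
pSIN-hSNCA-NE is a self-inactivating HIV-1-based lentiviral transfer plasmid for overexpressing human alpha-synuclein (SNCA) in mammalian cells. It is built on the pSin4-EF2-IRES-Pur backbone, itself derived from a modified SINF-EF-G vector. It is maintained in bacteria through a high-copy ColE1/pUC-type origin and an ampicillin resistance gene (β-lactamase with its own promoter). The sequenced record is about 8 kb. The viral portion contains a truncated 5' LTR, the Ψ packaging signal with an adjoining gag fragment, the Rev response element for Rev-dependent nuclear export of the genomic RNA, and the cPPT/CTS element, which aids nuclear import of the reverse-transcribed genome. It ends in a ΔU3 3' LTR that inactivates LTR promoter activity after integration, followed by a bGH polyadenylation signal. The annotated nef, Rev and SV40 fragments appear to be residual viral or vector sequence rather than functional genes.

Between the LTRs, the constitutive EF-1α promoter drives a bicistronic transcript. The first cistron is the human SNCA coding sequence fused at its C terminus to NE, an 18-amino-acid epitope tag that the depositor says is recognised by a specific mouse monoclonal antibody in Western blotting, immunoprecipitation and immunocytochemistry. The NE tag is not annotated separately in the feature table. The insert carries one silent mutation introduced to allow EcoRI cloning, so the encoded protein is wild type. An EMCV IRES then directs translation of puromycin N-acetyltransferase from the same mRNA, which links puromycin selection of transduced cells to expression of the transgene. The plasmid is intended for producing lentivirus to overexpress tagged alpha-synuclein. The associated publication concerns alpha-synuclein accumulation and degradation in a Parkinson disease model.
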