Features (pLannotate 1.2.2; 19 found; start..end, strand, type, name):
    377..634     +  LTR            5' LTR (truncated): truncated 5' long terminal repeat (LTR) from HIV-1
    681..806     +  misc_feature   HIV-1 Ψ: packaging signal of human immunodeficiency virus type 1
    790..1153    +  CDS            HIV-1 gag (fragment): gag protein from human immunodeficiency virus 1; gag
   1299..1532    +  misc_feature   RRE: The Rev response element (RRE) of HIV-1 allows for Rev-dependent mRNA export from the nucleus to the cytoplasm.
   1909..2009    +  CDS            Rev (fragment): human immunodeficiency virus 1 (HIV-1) Rev protein; rev; enhances nuclear export of unspliced and incompletely spliced viral mRNAs
   2048..2165    +  misc_feature   cPPT/CTS: central polypurine tract and central termination sequence of HIV-1
   2221..2287    +  CDS            small t antigen (fragment): SV40 (simian virus 40) small t antigen
   2294..3472    +  promoter       EF-1α promoter: strong constitutive promoter for human elongation factor EF-1α
   3486..3905    +  CDS            SNCA (sequence partly withheld): SYUA_HUMAN - Also known as NACP, PARK1. Experimental evidence at protein level: Swiss-Prot protein existence level 1. Neuronal protein that plays several roles in synaptic activity such as regulation of synaptic vesicle trafficking and subsequent neurotransmitter release. Participates as a monomer in synaptic vesicle exocytosis by enhancing vesicle priming, fusion and dilation of exocytotic fusion pores (PubMed:28288128, PubMed:30404828). Mechanistically, acts by increasing local Ca(2+) release from microdomains which is essential for the enhancement of ATP-induced exocytosis (PubMed:30404828)
   4153..4615    +  misc_feature   IRES: internal ribosome entry site (IRES) of the encephalomyocarditis virus (EMCV)
   4648..5247    +  CDS            PuroR: puromycin N-acetyltransferase; pac from Streptomyces alboniger; confers resistance to puromycin
   5254..5448    +  CDS            nef (fragment): NEF_HV1Z2 - Experimental evidence at protein level: Swiss-Prot protein existence level 1. Extracellular Nef protein targets CD4(+) T-lymphocytes for apoptosis by interacting with CXCR4 surface receptors. From Human immunodeficiency virus type 1 group M subtype D (isolate Z2/CDC-Z34) (HIV-1).
   5450..5683    +  LTR            3' LTR (ΔU3): self-inactivating 3' long terminal repeat (LTR) from HIV-1
   5840..6064    +  polyA_signal   bGH poly(A) signal: bovine growth hormone polyadenylation signal
   6068..6089    +  promoter       SV40 promoter (fragment): SV40 enhancer and early promoter
   6160..6264    +  promoter       AmpR promoter: bla
   6265..7125    +  CDS            AmpR: β-lactamase; bla; confers resistance to ampicillin, carbenicillin, and related antibiotics
   7296..7884    +  rep_origin     ori: high-copy-number ColE1/pMB1/pBR322/pUC origin of replication
   8042..329     +  CDS            nef (fragment) (across the origin): NEF_HV1BR - Experimental evidence at protein level: Swiss-Prot protein existence level 1. Extracellular Nef protein targets CD4(+) T-lymphocytes for apoptosis by interacting with CXCR4 surface receptors (PubMed:14990729). From Human immunodeficiency virus type 1 group M subtype B (isolate BRU/LAI) (HIV-1).
>Addgene plasmid #102366 | pSIN-hSNCA-NE | addgene full sequence | sequence record 208748 | Addgene NGS Result
TGGAAGGGCTAATTCACTCCCAAAGAAGACAAGATATCCTTGATCTGTGGATCTACCACACACAAGGCTA
CTTCCCTGATTAGCAGAACTACACACCAGGGCCAGGGGTCAGATATCCACTGACCTTTGGATGGTGCTAC
AAGCTAGTACCAGTTGAGCCAGATAAGGTAGAAGAGGCCAATAAAGGAGAGAACACCAGCTTGTTACACC
CTGTGAGCCTGCATGGGATGGATGACCCGGAGAGAGAAGTGTTAGAGTGGAGGTTTGACAGCCGCCTAGC
ATTTCATCACGTGGCCCGAGAGCTGCATCCGGAGTACTTCAAGAACTGCTGATATCGAGCTTGCTACAAG
GGACTTTCCGCTGGGGACTTTCCAGGGAGGCGTGGCCTGGGCGGGACTGGGGAGTGGCGAGCCCTCAGAT
CCTGCATATAAGCAGCTGCTTTTTGCCTGTACTGGGTCTCTCTGGTTAGACCAGATCTGAGCCTGGGAGC
TCTCTGGCTAACTAGGGAACCCACTGCTTAAGCCTCAATAAAGCTTGCCTTGAGTGCTTCAAGTAGTGTG
TGCCCGTCTGTTGTGTGACTCTGGTAACTAGAGATCCCTCAGACCCTTTTAGTCAGTGTGGAAAATCTCT
AGCAGTGGCGCCCGAACAGGGACTTGAAAGCGAAAGGGAAACCAGAGGAGCTCTCTCGACGCAGGACTCG
GCTTGCTGAAGCGCGCACGGCAAGAGGCGAGGGGCGGCGACTGGTGAGTACGCCAAAAATTTTGACTAGC
GGAGGCTAGAAGGAGAGAGATGGGTGCGAGAGCGTCAGTATTAAGCGGGGGAGAATTAGATCGCGATGGG
AAAAAATTCGGTTAAGGCCAGGGGGAAAGAAAAAATATAAATTAAAACATATAGTATGGGCAAGCAGGGA
GCTAGAACGATTCGCAGTTAATCCTGGCCTGTTAGAAACATCAGAAGGCTGTAGACAAATACTGGGACAG
CTACAACCATCCCTTCAGACAGGATCAGAAGAACTTAGATCATTATATAATACAGTAGCAACCCTCTATT
GTGTGCATCAAAGGATAGAGATAAAAGACACCAAGGAAGCTTTAGACAAGATAGAGGAAGAGCAAAACAA
AAGTAAGACCACCGCACAGCAAGCGGCCGCTGATCTTCAGACCTGGAGGAGGAGATATGAGGGACAATTG
GAGAAGTGAATTATATAAATATAAAGTAGTAAAAATTGAACCATTAGGAGTAGCACCCACCAAGGCAAAG
AGAAGAGTGGTGCAGAGAGAAAAAAGAGCAGTGGGAATAGGAGCTTTGTTCCTTGGGTTCTTGGGAGCAG
CAGGAAGCACTATGGGCGCAGCGTCAATGACGCTGACGGTACAGGCCAGACAATTATTGTCTGGTATAGT
GCAGCAGCAGAACAATTTGCTGAGGGCTATTGAGGCGCAACAGCATCTGTTGCAACTCACAGTCTGGGGC
ATCAAGCAGCTCCAGGCAAGAATCCTGGCTGTGGAAAGATACCTAAAGGATCAACAGCTCCTGGGGATTT
GGGGTTGCTCTGGAAAACTCATTTGCACCACTGCTGTGCCTTGGAATGCTAGTTGGAGTAATAAATCTCT
GGAACAGATTTGGAATCACACGACCTGGATGGAGTGGGACAGAGAAATTAACAATTACACAAGCTTAATA
CACTCCTTAATTGAAGAATCGCAAAACCAGCAAGAAAAGAATGAACAAGAATTATTGGAATTAGATAAAT
GGGCAAGTTTGTGGAATTGGTTTAACATAACAAATTGGCTGTGGTATATAAAATTATTCATAATGATAGT
AGGAGGCTTGGTAGGTTTAAGAATAGTTTTTGCTGTACTTTCTATAGTGAATAGAGTTAGGCAGGGATAT
TCACCATTATCGTTTCAGACCCACCTCCCAACCCCGAGGGGACCCGACAGGCCCGAAGGAATAGAAGAAG
AAGGTGGAGAGAGAGACAGAGACAGATCCATTCGATTAGTGAACGGATCTCGACGGTATCGCCACAAATG
GCAGTATTCATCCACAATTTTAAAAGAAAGGGGGGGATTGGGGGGTACAGTGCAGGGGAAAGAATAGTAG
ACATAATAGCAACAGACATACAAACTAAAGAATTACAAAAACAAATTACAAAAATTCAAAATTTTCGGGT
TTATTACAGGGACAGCAGAGATCCACTTTGGATCGATAAGCTTTGCAAAGATGGATAAAGTTTTAAACAG
AGAGGAATCTTTGCAGCTAATGGACCTTCTAGGTCTTGAAAGGAGTGGGAATTGGCTCCGGTGCCCGTCA
GTGGGCAGAGCGCACATCGCCCACAGTCCCCGAGAAGTTGGGGGGAGGGGTCGGCAATTGAACCGGTGCC
TAGAGAAGGTGGCGCGGGGTAAACTGGGAAAGTGATGTCGTGTACTGGCTCCGCCTTTTTCCCGAGGGTG
GGGGAGAACCGTATATAAGTGCAGTAGTCGCCGTGAACGTTCTTTTTCGCAACGGGTTTGCCGCCAGAAC
ACAGGTAAGTGCCGTGTGTGGTTCCCGCGGGCCTGGCCTCTTTACGGGTTATGGCCCTTGCGTGCCTTGA
ATTACTTCCACCTGGCTGCAGTACGTGATTCTTGATCCCGAGCTTCGGGTTGGAAGTGGGTGGGAGAGTT
CGAGGCCTTGCGCTTAAGGAGCCCCTTCGCCTCGTGCTTGAGTTGAGGCCTGGCCTGGGCGCTGGGGCCG
CCGCGTGCGAATCTGGTGGCACCTTCGCGCCTGTCTCGCTGCTTTCGATAAGTCTCTAGCCATTTAAAAT
TTTTGATGACCTGCTGCGACGCTTTTTTTCTGGCAAGATAGTCTTGTAAATGCGGGCCAAGATCTGCACA
CTGGTATTTCGGTTTTTGGGGCCGCGGGCGGCGACGGGGCCCGTGCGTCCCAGCGCACATGTTCGGCGAG
GCGGGGCCTGCGAGCGCGGCCACCGAGAATCGGACGGGGGTAGTCTCAAGCTGGCCGGCCTGCTCTGGTG
CCTGGCCTCGCGCCGCCGTGTATCGCCCCGCCCTGGGCGGCAAGGCTGGCCCGGTCGGCACCAGTTGCGT
GAGCGGAAAGATGGCCGCTTCCCGGCCCTGCTGCAGGGAGCTCAAAATGGAGGACGCGGCGCTCGGGAGA
GCGGGCGGGTGAGTCACCCACACAAAGGAAAAGGGCCTTTCCGTCCTCAGCCGTCGCTTCATGTGACTCC
ACGGAGTACCGGGCGCCGTCCAGGCACCTCGATTAGTTCTCGAGCTTTTGGAGTACGTCGTCTTTAGGTT
GGGGGGAGGGGTTTTATGCGATGGAGTTTCCCCACACTGAGTGGGTGGAGACTGAAGTTAGGCCAGCTTG
GCACTTGATGTAATTCTCCTTGGAATTTGCCCTTTTTGAGTTTGGATCTTGGTTCATTCTCAAGCCTCAG
ACAGTGGTTCAAAGTTTTTTTCTTCCATTTCAGGTGTCGTGAGGAATTCGCCACCATGGATGTATTCATG
AAAGGACTTTCAAAGGCCAAGGAGGGAGTTGTGGCTGCTGCTGAGAAAACCAAACAGGGTGTGGCAGAAG
CAGCAGGAAAGACAAAAGAG
[192 nt withheld, positions 3591-3782]
TTGGGCAAGAATGAAGAAGGAGCCCCACAGGAAGGGATTCTGGAAGATATGCCTGTGGATCCTGACAATG
AGGCTTATGAAATGCCTTCTGAGGAAGGGTATCAAGACTACGAACCTGAAGCCACCAAAGAAAACCCGCG
TAGCAACCAGGAAGAAAGCTATGATGATAACGAAAGCTAAGCTAGCTAAGTTTAAACAATCACTAGTTCG
AAGGATCCGCATGCATCTAGGGCGGCCAATTCCGCCCCTCTCCCCCCCCCCCCTCTCCCTCCCCCCCCCC
TAACGTTACTGGCCGAAGCCGCTTGGAATAAGGCCGGTGTGCGTTTGTCTATATGTTATTTTCCACCATA
TTGCCGTCTTTTGGCAATGTGAGGGCCCGGAAACCTGGCCCTGTCTTCTTGACGAGCATTCCTAGGGGTC
TTTCCCCTCTCGCCAAAGGAATGCAAGGTCTGTTGAATGTCGTGAAGGAAGCAGTTCCTCTGGAAGCTTC
TTGAAGACAAACAACGTCTGTAGCGACCCTTTGCAGGCAGCGGAACCCCCCACCTGGCGACAGGTGCCTC
TGCGGCCAAAAGCCACGTGTATAAGATACACCTGCAAAGGCGGCACAACCCCAGTGCCACGTTGTGAGTT
GGATAGTTGTGGAAAGAGTCAAATGGCTCTCCTCAAGCGTATTCAACAAGGGGCTGAAGGATGCCCAGAA
GGTACCCCATTGTATGGGATCTGATCTGGGGCCTCGGTGCACATGCTTTACATGTGTTTAGTCGAGGTTA
AAAAAACGTCTAGGCCCCCCGAACCACGGGGACGTGGTTTTCCTTTGAAAAACACGATGATAAGCTTGCC
ACAACCCACAAGGAGACGACCTTCCATGACCGAGTACAAGCCCACGGTGCGCCTCGCCACCCGCGACGAC
GTCCCCCGGGCCGTACGCACCCTCGCCGCCGCGTTCGCCGACTACCCCGCCACGCGCCACACCGTCGACC
CGGACCGCCACATCGAGCGGGTCACCGAGCTGCAAGAACTCTTCCTCACGCGCGTCGGGCTCGACATCGG
CAAGGTGTGGGTCGCGGACGACGGCGCCGCGGTGGCGGTCTGGACCACGCCGGAGAGCGTCGAAGCGGGG
GCGGTGTTCGCCGAGATCGGCCCGCGCATGGCCGAGTTGAGCGGTTCCCGGCTGGCCGCGCAGCAACAGA
TGGAAGGCCTCCTGGCGCCGCACCGGCCCAAGGAGCCCGCGTGGTTCCTGGCCACCGTCGGCGTCTCGCC
CGACCACCAGGGCAAGGGTCTGGGCAGCGCCGTCGTGCTCCCCGGAGTGGAGGCGGCCGAGCGCGCCGGG
GTGCCCGCCTTCCTGGAGACCTCCGCGCCCCGCAACCTCCCCTTCTACGAGCGGCTCGGCTTCACCGTCA
CCGCCGACGTCGAGGTGCCCGAAGGACCGCGCACCTGGTGCATGACCCGCAAGCCCGGTGCCTGATAATA
GGCGGCCGCTCGAGACCTAGAAAAACATGGAGCAATCACAAGTAGCAATACAGCAGCTACCAATGCTGAT
TGTGCCTGGCTAGAAGCACAAGAGGAGGAGGAGGTGGGTTTTCCAGTCACACCTCAGGTACCTTTAAGAC
CAATGACTTACAAGGCAGCTGTAGATCTTAGCCACTTTTTAAAAGAAAAGGGGGGACTGGAAGGGCTAAT
TCACTCCCAACGAAGACAAGATCTGCTTTTTGCTTGTACTGGGTCTCTCTGGTTAGACCAGATCTGAGCC
TGGGAGCTCTCTGGCTAACTAGGGAACCCACTGCTTAAGCCTCAATAAAGCTTGCCTTGAGTGCTTCAAG
TAGTGTGTGCCCGTCTGTTGTGTGACTCTGGTAACTAGAGATCCCTCAGACCCTTTTAGTCAGTGTGGAA
AATCTCTAGCAGTAGTAGTTCATGTCATCTTATTATTCAGTATTTATAACTTGCAAAGAAATGAATATCA
GAGAGTGAGAGGCCTTGACATTATAATAGATTTAGCAGGAATTGAACTAGGAGTGGAGCACACAGGCAAA
GTTCTAGAGCTCGCTGATCAGCCTCGACTGTGCCTTCTAGTTGCCAGCCATCTGTTGTTTGCCCCTCCCC
CGTGCCTTCCTTGACCCTGGAAGGTGCCACTCCCACTGTCCTTTCCTAATAAAATGAGGAAATTGCATCG
CATTGTCTGAGTAGGTGTCATTCTATTCTGGGGGGTGGGGTGGGGCAGGACAGCAAGGGGGAGGATTGGG
AAGACAATAGCAGGCATGCTGGGGATGCGGTGGGCTCTATGGCTTCTGAGGCGGAAAGAACCAGCTGGGG
GCGCGCCCCTCGAGGCCGCCATGGTCATAGCTGTTTGACGTCAGGTGGCACTTTTCGGGGAAATGTGCGC
GGAACCCCTATTTGTTTATTTTTCTAAATACATTCAAATATGTATCCGCTCACGAGACAATAACCCTGAT
AAATGCTTCAATAATATTGAAAAAGGAAGAGTATGAGTATTCAACATTTCCGTGTCGCCCTTATTCCCTT
TTTTGCGGCATTTTGCCTTCCTGTTTTTGCTCACCCAGAAACGCTGGTGAAAGTAAAAGATGCTGAAGAT
CAGTTGGGTGCACGAGTGGGTTACATCGAACTGGATCTCAACAGCGGTAAGATCCTTGAGAGTTTTCGCC
CCGAAGAACGTTTTCCAATGATGAGCACTTTTAAAGTTCTGCTATGTGGCGCGGTATTATCCCGTATTGA
CGCCGGGCAAGAGCAACTCGGTCGCCGCATACACTATTCTCAGAATGACTTGGTTGAGTACTCACCAGTC
ACAGAAAAGCATCTTACGGATGGCATGACAGTAAGAGAATTATGCAGTGCTGCCATAACCATGAGTGATA
ACACTGCGGCCAACTTACTTCTGACAACGATCGGAGGACCGAAGGAGCTAACCGCTTTTTTGCACAACAT
GGGGGATCATGTAACTCGCCTTGATCGTTGGGAACCGGAGCTGAATGAAGCCATACCAAACGACGAGCGT
GACACCACGATGCCTGTAGCAATGGCAACAACGTTGCGCAAACTATTAACTGGCGAACTACTTACTCTAG
CTTCCCGGCAACAATTAATAGACTGGATGGAGGCGGATAAAGTTGCAGGACCACTTCTGCGCTCGGCCCT
TCCGGCTGGCTGGTTTATTGCTGATAAATCTGGAGCCGGTGAGCGTGGGTCTCGCGGTATCATTGCAGCA
CTGGGGCCAGATGGTAAGCCCTCCCGTATCGTAGTTATCTACACGACGGGGAGTCAGGCAACTATGGATG
AACGAAATAGACAGATCGCTGAGATAGGTGCCTCACTGATTAAGCATTGGTAACTGTCAGACCAAGTTTA
CTCATATATACTTTAGATTGATTTAAAACTTCATTTTTAATTTAAAAGGATCTAGGTGAAGATCCTTTTT
GATAATCTCATGACCAAAATCCCTTAACGTGAGTTTTCGTTCCACTGAGCGTCAGACCCCGTAGAAAAGA
TCAAAGGATCTTCTTGAGATCCTTTTTTTCTGCGCGTAATCTGCTGCTTGCAAACAAAAAAACCACCGCT
ACCAGCGGTGGTTTGTTTGCCGGATCAAGAGCTACCAACTCTTTTTCCGAAGGTAACTGGCTTCAGCAGA
GCGCAGATACCAAATACTGTTCTTCTAGTGTAGCCGTAGTTAGGCCACCACTTCAAGAACTCTGTAGCAC
CGCCTACATACCTCGCTCTGCTAATCCTGTTACCAGTGGCTGCTGCCAGTGGCGATAAGTCGTGTCTTAC
CGGGTTGGACTCAAGACGATAGTTACCGGATAAGGCGCAGCGGTCGGGCTGAACGGGGGGTTCGTGCACA
CAGCCCAGCTTGGAGCGAACGACCTACACCGAACTGAGATACCTACAGCGTGAGCTATGAGAAAGCGCCA
CGCTTCCCGAAGGGAGAAAGGCGGACAGGTATCCGGTAAGCGGCAGGGTCGGAACAGGAGAGCGCACGAG
GGAGCTTCCAGGGGGAAACGCCTGGTATCTTTATAGTCCTGTCGGGTTTCGCCACCTCTGACTTGAGCGT
CGATTTTTGTGATGCTCGTCAGGGGGGCGGAGCCTATGGAAAAACGCCAGCAACGCGGCCTTTTTACGGT
TCTGGCCTTTTGCACGGACCGCCACTGCCAATTACCTGTGGTTTCATTTACTCTAAACCTGTGATTCCTC
TGAATTATTTTCATTTTAAAGAAATTGTATTTGTTAAATATGTACTACAAACTTAGTAGT
